Addgene plasmid #90621: CENPW H4.3 gRNA
Purpose: 3rd generation lentiviral gRNA plasmid targeting human CENPW
Depositing lab: Iain Cheeseman. Depositing organization: Whitehead Institute for Biomedical Research. Publication: Large-Scale Analysis of CRISPR/Cas9 Cell-Cycle Knockouts Reveals the Diversity of p53-Dependent Responses to Cell-Cycle Defects. McKinley KL, Cheeseman IM. Dev Cell. 2017 Feb 27;40(4):405-420.e2. doi: 10.1016/j.devcel.2017.01.012. Epub 2017 Feb 16. PubMed 28216383.
Backbone
  Vector backbone: pLenti-sgRNA
  Backbone manufacturer: Eric Lander & David Sabatini labs (Addgene plasmid #71409)
  Backbone size w/o insert (bp): 9151
  Vector type: Lentiviral, CRISPR
  Selectable markers: Puromycin
Growth in bacteria
  Bacterial resistance: Ampicillin, 100 μg/mL
  Growth temperature: 37°C
  Growth strain: NEB Stable
  Copy number: Unknown
Gene/Insert
  Gene/Insert name: CENPW (Guide Designation H4.3) (alt name: pKMKO series)
  gRNA/shRNA sequence: CACCGGATAAAGCGGAAGGCTCCCCG
  Species: H. sapiens (human)
  Promoter: U6
  Cloning method: Restriction Enzyme; 5′ cloning site BsmBI (destroyed during cloning); 3′ cloning site BsmBI (destroyed during cloning)
  Sequencing primers: 5′ hU6-F (5'-GAGGGCCTATTTCCCATGATT-3'); 3′ EF1a-R (5'-CACGGCGACTACTGCACTTA-3')
Terms and licenses: Academic/Nonprofit Terms; Industry Terms: Not Available to Industry
Depositor comments: Please note that gRNA target sequence listed is not strictly the 20nt spacer sequence, but also contains the 5' BsmBI overhang. For more information about knockout human cell lines generated using this plasmid, please see http://cellcycleknockouts.wi.mit.edu/ .
How to cite: CENPW H4.3 gRNA was a gift from Iain Cheeseman (Addgene plasmid # 90621 ; http://n2t.net/addgene:90621 ; RRID:Addgene_90621)
