[The description below was written by a language model from this plasmid's Addgene catalogue record and pLannotate feature annotations shown in this document.]
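Description:
CENPW H4.3 gRNA is a third-generation lentiviral CRISPR guide RNA plasmid built on the pLenti-sgRNA backbone and designed to target the human centromere protein gene CENPW. It is propagated in E. coli through a high-copy ColE1/pUC-type origin with ampicillin selection (AmpR), and it also carries an f1 origin along with residual cloning-vector elements (lac promoter/operator, lacZα fragment, T3 and T7 promoters). The guide oligonucleotide was inserted between two BsmBI sites that were destroyed during cloning. The depositor notes that the listed guide sequence includes the 5′ BsmBI overhang in addition to the spacer itself. The catalogue gives a backbone size of 9,151 bp without insert, whereas the sequenced record is 7,303 nt. The record does not explain this difference, though a stuffer lost on BsmBI cloning would be one possible cause.

The viral portion is a self-inactivating HIV-1 transfer cassette. A chimeric RSV promoter/truncated 5′ LTR drives genomic RNA production independently of Tat, followed by the Ψ packaging signal, a gag fragment, the RRE for Rev-dependent export, a cPPT/CTS, WPRE and a ΔU3 3′ LTR, with an SV40 poly(A) signal and SV40 ori downstream. Within this frame, the human U6 RNA polymerase III promoter expresses the CENPW spacer fused to the S. pyogenes sgRNA scaffold (annotated as a tracrRNA fragment). A separate EF-1α core promoter drives puromycin N-acetyltransferase for selection of transduced mammalian cells. No Cas9 is annotated, so the nuclease must be supplied separately, for example by a Cas9-expressing cell line. The plasmid belongs to a guide series used in a large-scale analysis of CRISPR/Cas9 knockouts of cell-cycle genes in human cells.
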