Features (pLannotate 1.2.2; 27 found; start..end, strand, type, name):
      3..95      +  CDS            lacI (fragment): lac repressor; lacI; The lac repressor binds to the lac operator to inhibit transcription in E. coli. This inhibition can be relieved by adding lactose or isopropyl-β-D-thiogalactopyranoside (IPTG).
    108..129     +  protein_bind   CAP binding site: CAP binding activates transcription in the presence of cAMP. E. coli catabolite activator protein
    144..174     +  promoter       lac promoter: promoter for the E. coli lac operon
    182..198     +  protein_bind   lac operator: The lac repressor binds to the lac operator to inhibit transcription in E. coli. This inhibition can be relieved by adding lactose or isopropyl-β-D-thiogalactopyranoside (IPTG). lac repressor encoded by lacI
    243..261     +  promoter       T3 promoter: promoter for bacteriophage T3 RNA polymerase
    289..515     +  promoter       RSV promoter: Rous sarcoma virus enhancer/promoter
    516..696     +  LTR            5' LTR (truncated): truncated 5' long terminal repeat (LTR) from HIV-1
    743..868     +  misc_feature   HIV-1 Ψ: packaging signal of human immunodeficiency virus type 1
    852..1215    +  CDS            HIV-1 gag (fragment): gag protein from human immunodeficiency virus 1; gag
   1361..1594    +  misc_feature   RRE: The Rev response element (RRE) of HIV-1 allows for Rev-dependent mRNA export from the nucleus to the cytoplasm.
   1971..1997    +  CDS            Rev (fragment): human immunodeficiency virus 1 (HIV-1) Rev protein; rev; enhances nuclear export of unspliced and incompletely spliced viral mRNAs
   2001..2241    +  promoter       U6 promoter: RNA polymerase III promoter for human U6 snRNA
   2290..2357    +  misc_RNA       tracrRNA (fragment): trans-activating CRISPR RNA for the Streptococcus pyogenes CRISPR/Cas9 system
   2406..2523    +  misc_feature   cPPT/CTS: central polypurine tract and central termination sequence of HIV-1
   2592..2803    +  promoter       EF-1α core promoter: core promoter for human elongation factor EF-1α
   2829..3428    +  CDS            PuroR (fragment): puromycin N-acetyltransferase; pac from Streptomyces; confers resistance to puromycin
   3444..4032    +  misc_feature   WPRE: woodchuck hepatitis virus posttranscriptional regulatory element
   4083..4102    +  misc_feature   cPPT/CTS (fragment): central polypurine tract and central termination sequence of HIV-1
   4104..4337    +  LTR            3' LTR (ΔU3): self-inactivating 3' long terminal repeat (LTR) from HIV-1
   4415..4536    +  polyA_signal   SV40 poly(A) signal: SV40 polyadenylation signal
   4576..4711    +  rep_origin     SV40 ori: SV40 origin of replication
   4732..4750    -  promoter       T7 promoter: promoter for bacteriophage T7 RNA polymerase
   4758..4913    +  CDS            lacZα (fragment): LacZα fragment of β-galactosidase; lacZ fragment
   4918..5346    +  rep_origin     f1 ori (sequence partly withheld): f1 bacteriophage origin of replication; arrow indicates direction of (+) strand synthesis
   5399..5503    +  promoter       AmpR promoter: bla
   5504..6364    +  CDS            AmpR: β-lactamase; bla; confers resistance to ampicillin, carbenicillin, and related antibiotics
   6535..7123    +  rep_origin     ori: high-copy-number ColE1/pMB1/pBR322/pUC origin of replication
>Addgene plasmid #90621 | CENPW H4.3 gRNA | addgene full sequence | sequence record 183311 | Addgene NGS Result
GAGCGCCCAATACGCAAACCGCCTCTCCCCGCGCGTTGGCCGATTCATTAATGCAGCTGGCACGACAGGT
TTCCCGACTGGAAAGCGGGCAGTGAGCGCAACGCAATTAATGTGAGTTAGCTCACTCATTAGGCACCCCA
GGCTTTACACTTTATGCTTCCGGCTCGTATGTTGTGTGGAATTGTGAGCGGATAACAATTTCACACAGGA
AACAGCTATGACCATGATTACGCCAAGCGCGCAATTAACCCTCACTAAAGGGAACAAAAGCTGGAGCTGC
AAGCTTAATGTAGTCTTATGCAATACTCTTGTAGTCTTGCAACATGGTAACGATGAGTTAGCAACATGCC
TTACAAGGAGAGAAAAAGCACCGTGCATGCCGATTGGTGGAAGTAAGGTGGTACGATCGTGCCTTATTAG
GAAGGCAACAGACGGGTCTGACATGGATTGGACGAACCACTGAATTGCCGCATTGCAGAGATATTGTATT
TAAGTGCCTAGCTCGATACATAAACGGGTCTCTCTGGTTAGACCAGATCTGAGCCTGGGAGCTCTCTGGC
TAACTAGGGAACCCACTGCTTAAGCCTCAATAAAGCTTGCCTTGAGTGCTTCAAGTAGTGTGTGCCCGTC
TGTTGTGTGACTCTGGTAACTAGAGATCCCTCAGACCCTTTTAGTCAGTGTGGAAAATCTCTAGCAGTGG
CGCCCGAACAGGGACTTGAAAGCGAAAGGGAAACCAGAGGAGCTCTCTCGACGCAGGACTCGGCTTGCTG
AAGCGCGCACGGCAAGAGGCGAGGGGCGGCGACTGGTGAGTACGCCAAAAATTTTGACTAGCGGAGGCTA
GAAGGAGAGAGATGGGTGCGAGAGCGTCAGTATTAAGCGGGGGAGAATTAGATCGCGATGGGAAAAAATT
CGGTTAAGGCCAGGGGGAAAGAAAAAATATAAATTAAAACATATAGTATGGGCAAGCAGGGAGCTAGAAC
GATTCGCAGTTAATCCTGGCCTGTTAGAAACATCAGAAGGCTGTAGACAAATACTGGGACAGCTACAACC
ATCCCTTCAGACAGGATCAGAAGAACTTAGATCATTATATAATACAGTAGCAACCCTCTATTGTGTGCAT
CAAAGGATAGAGATAAAAGACACCAAGGAAGCTTTAGACAAGATAGAGGAAGAGCAAAACAAAAGTAAGA
CCACCGCACAGCAAGCGGCCGCTGATCTTCAGACCTGGAGGAGGAGATATGAGGGACAATTGGAGAAGTG
AATTATATAAATATAAAGTAGTAAAAATTGAACCATTAGGAGTAGCACCCACCAAGGCAAAGAGAAGAGT
GGTGCAGAGAGAAAAAAGAGCAGTGGGAATAGGAGCTTTGTTCCTTGGGTTCTTGGGAGCAGCAGGAAGC
ACTATGGGCGCAGCGTCAATGACGCTGACGGTACAGGCCAGACAATTATTGTCTGGTATAGTGCAGCAGC
AGAACAATTTGCTGAGGGCTATTGAGGCGCAACAGCATCTGTTGCAACTCACAGTCTGGGGCATCAAGCA
GCTCCAGGCAAGAATCCTGGCTGTGGAAAGATACCTAAAGGATCAACAGCTCCTGGGGATTTGGGGTTGC
TCTGGAAAACTCATTTGCACCACTGCTGTGCCTTGGAATGCTAGTTGGAGTAATAAATCTCTGGAACAGA
TTTGGAATCACACGACCTGGATGGAGTGGGACAGAGAAATTAACAATTACACAAGCTTAATACACTCCTT
AATTGAAGAATCGCAAAACCAGCAAGAAAAGAATGAACAAGAATTATTGGAATTAGATAAATGGGCAAGT
TTGTGGAATTGGTTTAACATAACAAATTGGCTGTGGTATATAAAATTATTCATAATGATAGTAGGAGGCT
TGGTAGGTTTAAGAATAGTTTTTGCTGTACTTTCTATAGTGAATAGAGTTAGGCAGGGATATTCACCATT
ATCGTTTCAGACCCACCTCCCAACCCCGAGGGGACCCAGAGAGGGCCTATTTCCCATGATTCCTTCATAT
TTGCATATACGATACAAGGCTGTTAGAGAGATAATTAGAATTAATTTGACTGTAAACACAAAGATATTAG
TACAAAATACGTGACGTAGAAAGTAATAATTTCTTGGGTAGTTTGCAGTTTTAAAATTATGTTTTAAAAT
GGACTATCATATGCTTACCGTAACTTGAAAGTATTTCGATTTCTTGGCTTTATATATCTTGTGGAAAGGA
CGAAACACCGGATAAAGCGGAAGGCTCCCCGGTTTAAGAGCTATGCTGGAAACAGCATAGCAAGTTTAAA
TAAGGCTAGTCCGTTATCAACTTGAAAAAGTGGCACCGAGTCGGTGCTTTTTTTGAATTCTAGATCTTGA
GACAAATGGCAGTATTCATCCACAATTTTAAAAGAAAAGGGGGGATTGGGGGGTACAGTGCAGGGGAAAG
AATAGTAGACATAATAGCAACAGACATACAAACTAAAGAATTACAAAAACAAATTACAAAAATTCAAAAT
TTTCGGGTTTATTACAGGGACAGCAGAGATCCACTTTGGCGCCGGCTCGAGTGGCTCCGGTGCCCGTCAG
TGGGCAGAGCGCACATCGCCCACAGTCCCCGAGAAGTTGGGGGGAGGGGTCGGCAATTGAACCGGTGCCT
AGAGAAGGTGGCGCGGGGTAAACTGGGAAAGTGATGTCGTGTACTGGCTCCGCCTTTTTCCCGAGGGTGG
GGGAGAACCGTATATAAGTGCAGTAGTCGCCGTGAACGTTCTTTTTCGCAACGGGTTTGCCGCCAGAACA
CAGGTGTCGTGACGCGGGATCCGCCACCATGACCGAGTACAAGCCCACGGTGCGCCTCGCCACCCGCGAC
GACGTCCCCAGGGCCGTACGCACCCTCGCCGCCGCGTTCGCCGACTACCCCGCCACGCGCCACACCGTCG
ATCCGGACCGCCACATCGAGCGGGTCACCGAGCTGCAAGAACTCTTCCTCACGCGCGTCGGGCTCGACAT
CGGCAAGGTGTGGGTCGCGGACGACGGCGCCGCGGTGGCGGTCTGGACCACGCCGGAGAGCGTCGAAGCG
GGGGCGGTGTTCGCCGAGATCGGCCCGCGCATGGCCGAGTTGAGCGGTTCCCGGCTGGCCGCGCAGCAAC
AGATGGAAGGCCTCCTGGCGCCGCACCGGCCCAAGGAGCCCGCGTGGTTCCTGGCCACCGTCGGAGTCTC
GCCCGACCACCAGGGCAAGGGTCTGGGCAGCGCCGTCGTGCTCCCCGGAGTGGAGGCGGCCGAGCGCGCC
GGGGTGCCCGCCTTCCTGGAGACCTCCGCGCCCCGCAACCTCCCCTTCTACGAGCGGCTCGGCTTCACCG
TCACCGCCGACGTCGAGGTGCCCGAAGGACCGCGCACCTGGTGCATGACCCGCAAGCCCGGTGCCTGAAC
GCGTTAAGTCGACAATCAACCTCTGGATTACAAAATTTGTGAAAGATTGACTGGTATTCTTAACTATGTT
GCTCCTTTTACGCTATGTGGATACGCTGCTTTAATGCCTTTGTATCATGCTATTGCTTCCCGTATGGCTT
TCATTTTCTCCTCCTTGTATAAATCCTGGTTGCTGTCTCTTTATGAGGAGTTGTGGCCCGTTGTCAGGCA
ACGTGGCGTGGTGTGCACTGTGTTTGCTGACGCAACCCCCACTGGTTGGGGCATTGCCACCACCTGTCAG
CTCCTTTCCGGGACTTTCGCTTTCCCCCTCCCTATTGCCACGGCGGAACTCATCGCCGCCTGCCTTGCCC
GCTGCTGGACAGGGGCTCGGCTGTTGGGCACTGACAATTCCGTGGTGTTGTCGGGGAAATCATCGTCCTT
TCCTTGGCTGCTCGCCTGTGTTGCCACCTGGATTCTGCGCGGGACGTCCTTCTGCTACGTCCCTTCGGCC
CTCAATCCAGCGGACCTTCCTTCCCGCGGCCTGCTGCCGGCTCTGCGGCCTCTTCCGCGTCTTCGCCTTC
GCCCTCAGACGAGTCGGATCTCCCTTTGGGCCGCCTCCCCGCGTCGACTTTAAGACCAATGACTTACAAG
GCAGCTGTAGATCTTAGCCACTTTTTAAAAGAAAAGGGGGGACTGGAAGGGCTAATTCACTCCCAACGAA
GACAAGATCTGCTTTTTGCTTGTACTGGGTCTCTCTGGTTAGACCAGATCTGAGCCTGGGAGCTCTCTGG
CTAACTAGGGAACCCACTGCTTAAGCCTCAATAAAGCTTGCCTTGAGTGCTTCAAGTAGTGTGTGCCCGT
CTGTTGTGTGACTCTGGTAACTAGAGATCCCTCAGACCCTTTTAGTCAGTGTGGAAAATCTCTAGCAGTA
CGTATAGTAGTTCATGTCATCTTATTATTCAGTATTTATAACTTGCAAAGAAATGAATATCAGAGAGTGA
GAGGAACTTGTTTATTGCAGCTTATAATGGTTACAAATAAAGCAATAGCATCACAAATTTCACAAATAAA
GCATTTTTTTCACTGCATTCTAGTTGTGGTTTGTCCAAACTCATCAATGTATCTTATCATGTCTGGCTCT
AGCTATCCCGCCCCTAACTCCGCCCATCCCGCCCCTAACTCCGCCCAGTTCCGCCCATTCTCCGCCCCAT
GGCTGACTAATTTTTTTTATTTATGCAGAGGCCGAGGCCGCCTCGGCCTCTGAGCTATTCCAGAAGTAGT
GAGGAGGCTTTTTTGGAGGCCTAGGGACGTACCCAATTCGCCCTATAGTGAGTCGTATTACGCGCGCTCA
CTGGCCGTCGTTTTACAACGTCGTGACTGGGAAAACCCTGGCGTTACCCAACTTAATCGCCTTGCAGCAC
ATCCCCCTTTCGCCAGCTGGCGTAATAGCGAAGAGGCCCGCACCGATCGCCCTTCCCAACAGTTGCGCAG
CCTGAATGGCGAATGGG
[124 nt withheld, positions 4918-5041]
C
[91 nt withheld, positions 5043-5133]
A
[49 nt withheld, positions 5135-5183]
CCTTTGACGTTGGAGTCCACGTTCTTT
[37 nt withheld, positions 5211-5247]
ACCCTATCTCGGTCTATTCTTTTGATTTATAAGGGATTTTGCCGATTTCGGCCTATTGGTTAAAAAATGA
GCTGATTTAACAAAAATTTAACGCGAATTTTAACAAAATATTAACGCTTACAATTTAGGTGGCACTTTTC
GGGGAAATGTGCGCGGAACCCCTATTTGTTTATTTTTCTAAATACATTCAAATATGTATCCGCTCATGAG
ACAATAACCCTGATAAATGCTTCAATAATATTGAAAAAGGAAGAGTATGAGTATTCAACATTTCCGTGTC
GCCCTTATTCCCTTTTTTGCGGCATTTTGCCTTCCTGTTTTTGCTCACCCAGAAACGCTGGTGAAAGTAA
AAGATGCTGAAGATCAGTTGGGTGCACGAGTGGGTTACATCGAACTGGATCTCAACAGCGGTAAGATCCT
TGAGAGTTTTCGCCCCGAAGAACGTTTTCCAATGATGAGCACTTTTAAAGTTCTGCTATGTGGCGCGGTA
TTATCCCGTATTGACGCCGGGCAAGAGCAACTCGGTCGCCGCATACACTATTCTCAGAATGACTTGGTTG
AGTACTCACCAGTCACAGAAAAGCATCTTACGGATGGCATGACAGTAAGAGAATTATGCAGTGCTGCCAT
AACCATGAGTGATAACACTGCGGCCAACTTACTTCTGACAACGATCGGAGGACCGAAGGAGCTAACCGCT
TTTTTGCACAACATGGGGGATCATGTAACTCGCCTTGATCGTTGGGAACCGGAGCTGAATGAAGCCATAC
CAAACGACGAGCGTGACACCACGATGCCTGTAGCAATGGCAACAACGTTGCGCAAACTATTAACTGGCGA
ACTACTTACTCTAGCTTCCCGGCAACAATTAATAGACTGGATGGAGGCGGATAAAGTTGCAGGACCACTT
CTGCGCTCGGCCCTTCCGGCTGGCTGGTTTATTGCTGATAAATCTGGAGCCGGTGAGCGTGGGTCTCGCG
GTATCATTGCAGCACTGGGGCCAGATGGTAAGCCCTCCCGTATCGTAGTTATCTACACGACGGGGAGTCA
GGCAACTATGGATGAACGAAATAGACAGATCGCTGAGATAGGTGCCTCACTGATTAAGCATTGGTAACTG
TCAGACCAAGTTTACTCATATATACTTTAGATTGATTTAAAACTTCATTTTTAATTTAAAAGGATCTAGG
TGAAGATCCTTTTTGATAATCTCATGACCAAAATCCCTTAACGTGAGTTTTCGTTCCACTGAGCGTCAGA
CCCCGTAGAAAAGATCAAAGGATCTTCTTGAGATCCTTTTTTTCTGCGCGTAATCTGCTGCTTGCAAACA
AAAAAACCACCGCTACCAGCGGTGGTTTGTTTGCCGGATCAAGAGCTACCAACTCTTTTTCCGAAGGTAA
CTGGCTTCAGCAGAGCGCAGATACCAAATACTGTTCTTCTAGTGTAGCCGTAGTTAGGCCACCACTTCAA
GAACTCTGTAGCACCGCCTACATACCTCGCTCTGCTAATCCTGTTACCAGTGGCTGCTGCCAGTGGCGAT
AAGTCGTGTCTTACCGGGTTGGACTCAAGACGATAGTTACCGGATAAGGCGCAGCGGTCGGGCTGAACGG
GGGGTTCGTGCACACAGCCCAGCTTGGAGCGAACGACCTACACCGAACTGAGATACCTACAGCGTGAGCT
ATGAGAAAGCGCCACGCTTCCCGAAGGGAGAAAGGCGGACAGGTATCCGGTAAGCGGCAGGGTCGGAACA
GGAGAGCGCACGAGGGAGCTTCCAGGGGGAAACGCCTGGTATCTTTATAGTCCTGTCGGGTTTCGCCACC
TCTGACTTGAGCGTCGATTTTTGTGATGCTCGTCAGGGGGGCGGAGCCTATGGAAAAACGCCAGCAACGC
GGCCTTTTTACGGTTCCTGGCCTTTTGCTGGCCTTTTGCTCACATGTTCTTTCCTGCGTTATCCCCTGAT
TCTGTGGATAACCGTATTACCGCCTTTGAGTGAGCTGATACCGCTCGCCGCAGCCGAACGACCGAGCGCA
GCGAGTCAGTGAGCGAGGAAGCGGAA
